>Addgene plasmid #183625 | pSLQ11434 | addgene full sequence | sequence record 361636 | Addgene NGS Result
CAGTGCCAGGCGTTGAAAAGATTAGCGACCGGAGATTGGCGGGACGAATACGACGCCCATATCCCACGGC
TGTTCAATCCAGGTATCTTGCGGGATATCAACAACATAGTCATCAACCAGCGGACGACCAGCCGGTTTTG
CGAAGATGGTGACAAAGTGCGCTTTTGGATACATTTCACGAATCGCAACCGCAGTACCACCGGTATCCAC
CAGGTCATCAATAACGATGAAGCCTTCGCCATCGCCTTCTGCGCGTTTCAGCACTTTAAGCTCGCGCTGG
TTGTCGTGATCGTAGCTGGAAATACAAACGGTATCGACATGACGAATACCCAGTTCACGCGCCAGTAACG
CACCCGGTACAGACCGCCACGGCTTACGGCAATAATGCCTTTCCATTGTTCAGAAGGCATCAGTCGGCTT
GCGAGTTTACGTGCATGGATCTGCAACATGTCCCAGGTGACGATGTATTTTTCGCTCATGTGAAGTGTCC
CAGCCTGTTTATCTACGGCTTAAAAAGTGTTCGAGGGGAAAATAGGTTGCGCGAGATTATAGAGATCTGG
CGCACTAAAAACCAGTATTTCACATGAGTCCGCGTCTTTTTACGCACTGCCTCTCCCTGACGCGGGATAA
AGTGGTATTCTCAAACATATCTCGCAAGCCTGTCTTGTGTCCAAGCTTTTTGCAAAAGCCTAGGCCTCCA
AAAAAGCCTCCTCACTACTTCTGGAATAGCTCAGAGGCCGAGGCGGCCTCGGCCTCTGCATAAATAAAAA
AAATTAGTCAGCCATGGGGCGGAGAATGGGCGGAACTGGGCGGAGTTAGGGGCGGGATGGGCGGAGTTAG
GGGCGGGACTATGGTTGCTGACTAATTGAGATGCATGCTTTGCATACTTCTGCCTGCTGGGGAGCCTGGG
GACTTTCCACACCTGGTTGCTGACTAATTGAGATGCATGCTTTGCATACTTCTGCCTGCTGGGGAGCCTG
GGGACTTTCCACACCCTAACTGACACACATTCCACAGCTGCATTAATGAATCGGCCAACGCGCGGGGAGA
GGCGGTTTGCGTATTGGGCGCTCTTCCGCTTCCTCGCTCACTGACTCGCTGCGCTCGGTCGTTCGGCTGC
GGCGAGCGGTATCAGCTCACTCAAAGGCGGTAATACGGTTATCCACAGAATCAGGGGATAACGCAGGAAA
GAACATGTGAGCAAAAGGCCAGCAAAAGGCCAGGAACCGTAAAAAGGCCGCGTTGCTGGCGTTTTTCCAT
AGGCTCCGCCCCCCTGACGAGCATCACAAAAATCGACGCTCAAGTCAGAGGTGGCGAAACCCGACAGGAC
TATAAAGATACCAGGCGTTTCCCCCTGGAAGCTCCCTCGTGCGCTCTCCTGTTCCGACCCTGCCGCTTAC
CGGATACCTGTCCGCCTTTCTCCCTTCGGGAAGCGTGGCGCTTTCTCATAGCTCACGCTGTAGGTATCTC
AGTTCGGTGTAGGTCGTTCGCTCCAAGCTGGGCTGTGTGCACGAACCCCCCGTTCAGCCCGACCGCTGCG
CCTTATCCGGTAACTATCGTCTTGAGTCCAACCCGGTAAGACACGACTTATCGCCACTGGCAGCAGCCAC
TGGTAACAGGATTAGCAGAGCGAGGTATGTAGGCGGTGCTACAGAGTTCTTGAAGTGGTGGCCTAACTAC
GGCTACACTAGAAGAACAGTATTTGGTATCTGCGCTCTGCTGAAGCCAGTTACCTTCGGAAAAAGAGTTG
GTAGCTCTTGATCCGGCAAACAAACCACCGCTGGTAGCGGTGGTTTTTTTGTTTGCAAGCAGCAGATTAC
GCGCAGAAAAAAAGGATCTCAAGAAGATCCTTTGATCTTTTCTACGGGGTCTGACGCTCAGTGGAACGAA
AACTCACGTTAAGGGATTTTGGTCATGAGATTATCAAAAAGGATCTTCACCTAGATCCTTTTAAATTAAA
AATGAAGTTTTAAATCAATCTAAAGTATATATGAGTAAACTTGGTCTGACAGTTACCAATGCTTAATCAG
TGAGGCACCTATCTCAGCGATCTGTCTATTTCGTTCATCCATAGTTGCCTGACTCCCCGTCGTGTAGATA
ACTACGATACGGGAGGGCTTACCATCTGGCCCCAGTGCTGCAATGATACCGCGAGACCCACGCTCACCGG
CTCCAGATTTATCAGCAATAAACCAGCCAGCCGGAAGGGCCGAGCGCAGAAGTGGTCCTGCAACTTTATC
CGCCTCCATCCAGTCTATTAATTGTTGCCGGGAAGCTAGAGTAAGTAGTTCGCCAGTTAATAGTTTGCGC
AACGTTGTTGCCATTGCTACAGGCATCGTGGTGTCACGCTCGTCGTTTGGTATGGCTTCATTCAGCTCCG
GTTCCCAACGATCAAGGCGAGTTACATGATCCCCCATGTTGTGCAAAAAAGCGGTTAGCTCCTTCGGTCC
TCCGATCGTTGTCAGAAGTAAGTTGGCCGCAGTGTTATCACTCATGGTTATGGCAGCACTGCATAATTCT
CTTACTGTCATGCCATCCGTAAGATGCTTTTCTGTGACTGGTGAGTACTCAACCAAGTCATTCTGAGAAT
AGTGTATGCGGCGACCGAGTTGCTCTTGCCCGGCGTCAATACGGGATAATACCGCGCCACATAGCAGAAC
TTTAAAAGTGCTCATCATTGGAAAACGTTCTTCGGGGCGAAAACTCTCAAGGATCTTACCGCTGTTGAGA
TCCAGTTCGATGTAACCCACTCGTGCACCCAACTGATCTTCAGCATCTTTTACTTTCACCAGCGTTTCTG
GGTGAGCAAAAACAGGAAGGCAAAATGCCGCAAAAAAGGGAATAAGGGCGACACGGAAATGTTGAATACT
CATACTCTTCCTTTTTCAATATTATTGAAGCATTTATCAGGGTTATTGTCTCATGAGCGGATACATATTT
GAATGTATTTAGAAAAATAAACAAATAGGGGTTCCGCGCACATTTCCCCGAAAAGTGCCACCTGACGTCT
AAGAAACCATTATTATCATGACATTAACCTATAAAAATAGGCGTATCACGAGGCCCTTTCGTCTCGCGCG
TTTCGGTGATGACGGTGAAAACCTCTGACACATGCAGCTCCCGGAGACGGTCACAGCTTGTCTGTAAGCG
GATGCCGGGAGCAGACAAGCCCGTCAGGGCGCGTCAGCGGGTGTTGGCGGGTGTCGGGGCTGGCTTAACT
ATGCGGCATCAGAGCAGATTGTACTGAGAGTGCACCATTCGACGCTCTCCCTTATGCGACTCCTGCATTA
GGAAGCAGCCCAGTAGTAGGTTGAGGCCGTTGAGCACCGCCGCCGCAAGGAATGGTGCATGCAAGGAGAT
GGCGCCCAACAGTCCCCCGGCCACGGGGCCTGCCACCATACCCACGCCGAAACAAGCGCTCATGAGCCCG
AAGTGGCGAGCCCGATCTTCCCCATCGGTGATGTCGGCGATATAGGCGCCAGCAACCGCACCTGTGGCGC
CGGTGATGCCGGCCACGATGCGTCCGGCGTAGAGGATCTGGCTAGCGATGACCCTGCTGATTGGTTCGCT
GACCATTTCCGGGTGCGGGACGGCGTTACCAGAAACTCAGAAGGTTCGTCCAACCAAACCGACTCTGACG
GCAGTTTACGAGAGAGATGATAGGGTCTGCTTCAGTAAGCCAGATGCTACACAATTAGGCTTGTACATAT
TGTCGTTAGAACGCGGCTACAATTAATACATAACCTTATGTATCATACACATACGATTTAGGTGACACTA
TAGAATACACGGAATTAATTCTAGATGCTGCTAGAGATTTTCCACACTGACTAAAAGGGTCTGAGGGATC
TCTAGTTACCAGAGTCACACAACAGACGGGCACACACTACTTGAAGCACTCAAGGCAAGCTTTATTGAGG
CTTAAGCAGTGGGTTCCCTAGTTAGCCAGAGAGCTCCCAGGCTCAGATCTGGTCTAACCAGAGAGACCCA
GTACAAGCAAAAAGCAGATCTTGTCTTCGTTGGGAGTGAATTAGCCCTTCCAGTCCCCCCTTTTCTTTTA
AAAAGTGGCTAAGATCTACAGCTGCCTTGTAAGTCATTGGTCTTAAAGGTACTCGACGGTATCATGCGGG
GAGGCGGCCCAAAGGGAGATCCGACTCGTCTGAGGGCGAAGGCGAAGACGCGGAAGAGGCCGCAGAGCCG
GCAGCAGGCCGCGGGAAGGAAGGTCCGCTGGATTGAGGGCCGAAGGGACGTAGCAGAAGGACGTCCCGCG
CAGAATCCAGGTGGCAACACAGGCGAGCAGCCAAGGAAAGGACGATGATTTCCCCGACAACACCACGGAA
TTGTCAGTGCCCAACAGCCGAGCCCCTGTCCAGCAGCGGGCAAGGCAGGCGGCGATGAGTTCCGCCGTGG
CAATAGGGAGGGGGAAAGCGAAAGTCCCGGAAAGGAGCTGACAGGTGGTGGCAATGCCCCAACCAGTGGG
GGTTGCGTCAGCAAACACAGTGCACACCACGCCACGTTGCCTGACAACGGGCCACAACTCCTCATAAAGA
GACAGCAACCAGGATTTATACAAGGAGGAGAAAATGAAAGCCATACGGGAAGCAATAGCATGATACAAAG
GCATTAAAGCAGCGTATCCACATAGCGTAAAAGGAGCAACATAGTTAAGAATACCAGTCAATCTTTCACA
AATTTTGTAATCCAGAGGTTGATTATCGATAAGCTTGATATCAAGCTTGCGTTTAAACTTAGCCTGGCAG
CATATCGAGATCGAAGTCATCGAGAGCGTCAGCAGGGAGCATATCCAGATCAAAATCATCCAGGGCATCG
GCGGGCAGCATGTCCAGGTCGAAGTCGTCCAGGGCGTCGGTGGGTCCGCCGCTCTCGCACTTCAGCTGCT
TCTCCAGGCCGCAGATGATCAGTTCCAGGCCGAACAGGAAGGCGGGCTCGGCGCCCTGTCTGTCGAACAG
CTCGATGGCCTGCTTCAGCAGGGGGGGCATGCTGTCGGTGGTGGGTGTCTCTCTTTCCTCTTTGGCGACC
TGGTGTTCCTGTTCTTCCAGCACGCAGCCCAGGGTGAAGTGGCCCACGGCGCTCAGGGCGTACAGGGCGT
TTTCCAGGCTGAAGCCCTGCTGGCACAGGAAGGCCAGCTGGTTTTCCAGTGTCTCGTACTGCTTCTCGGT
GGGTCTGGTGCCCAGGTGCACTTTGGCGCCGTCCCGGTGGCTCAGCAGGGCGCATCTGTAGCTCTTGGCG
TTGTTCCGCAGGAAGTCCTGCCAGCTCTCGCCTTCCAGAGGGCAGCTGTGGGTGTGGTGCCGGTCCAGCA
TCTCGATGGGCAGGGCGTCCAGCAGGGCCCGCTTGTTCTTCACGTGCCAGTACAGGGTGGGCTGTTCCAC
GCCCAGTTTCTGGGCCAGCTTCCGGGTGGTCAGGCCCTCGATGCCCACGCCGTTCAGCAGTTCCAGGGCG
CTGTTGATCACTTTGCTCTTGTCCAGCCGGCTCATCGACCCTCCGCCTGGGCCAGGATTCTCCTCGACGT
CACCGCATGTTAGCAGACTTCCTCTGCCCTCGGAACCGCCTTCCTTTGCCCTCGGACGAGTGCTGGGGCG
TCGGTTTCCACTATCGGCGAGTACTTCTACACAGCCATCGGTCCAGACGGCCGCGCTTCTGCGGGCGATT
TGTGTACGCCCGACAGTCCCGGCTCCGGATCGGACGATTGCGTCGCATCGACCCTGCGCCCAAGCTGCAT
CATCGAAATTGCCGTCAACCAAGCTCTGATAGAGTTGGTCAAGACCAATGCGGAGCATATACGCCCGGAG
CCGCGGCGATCCTGCAAGCTCCGGATGCCTCCGCTCGAAGTAGCGCGTCTGCTGCTCCATACAAGCCAAC
CACGGCCTCCAGAAGAAGATGTTGGCGACCTCGTATTGGGAATCCCCGAACATCGCCTCGCTCCAGTCAA
TGACCGCTGTTATGCGGCCATTGTCCGTCAGGACATTGTTGGAGCCGAAATCCGCGTGCACGAGGTGCCG
GACTTCGGGGCAGTCCTCGGCCCAAAGCATCAGCTCATCGAGAGCCTGCGCGACGGACGCACTGACGGTG
TCGTCCATCACAGTTTGCCAGTGATACACATGGGGATCAGCAATCGCGCAGATGAAATCACGCCATGTAG
TGTATTGACCGATTCCTTGCGGTCCGAATGGGCCGAACCCGCTCGTCTGGCTAAGATCGGCCGCAGCGAT
CGCATCCATGGCCTCCGCGACCGGCTGCAGAACAGCGGGCAGTTCGGTTTCAGGCAGGTCTTGCAACGTG
ACACCCTGTGCACGGCGGGAGATGCAATAGGTCAGGCTCTCGCTGAACTCCCCAATGTCAAGCACTTCCG
GAATCGGGAGCGCGGCCGATGCAAAGTGCCGATAAACATAACGATCTTTGTAGAAACCATCGGCGCAGCT
ATTTACCCGCAGGACATATCCACGCCCTCCTACATCGAAGCTGAAAGCACGAGATTCTTCGCCCTCCGAG
AGCTGCATCAGGTCGGAGACGCTGTCGAACTTTTCGATCAGAAACTTCTCGACAGACGTCGCGGTGAGTT
CAGGCTTTTTCATGGTACCGGTCCTGTGTTCTGGCGGCAAACCCGTTGCGAAAAAGAACGTTCACGGCGA
CTACTGCACTTATATACGGTTCTCCCCCACCCTCGGGAAAAAGGCGGAGCCAGTACACGACATCACTTTC
CCAGTTTACCCCGCGCCACCTTCTCTAGGCACCGGATCAATTGCCGACCCCTCCCCCCAACTTCTCGGGG
ACTGTGGGCGATGTGCGCTCTGCCCGTCGACATATGGTCTTCACTCGAGCGGATCCGACCTTGAGTACGT
GCGTCTCTGCACGTATGGCGATTAAGACCTTGAGTACGTGCGTCTCTGCACGTATGGCGATTAAGACCTT
GAGTACGTGCGTCTCTGCACGTATGGCGATTAAGACCTTGAGTACGTGCGTCTCTGCACGTATGGCGATT
AATCCATATGCGTAGGCGTGTACGGTGGGAGGTCTATATAAGCAGAGCTCGTTTAGTGAACCGTCAGATC
CTAGTCTACTACCCAGAAAGCTTGAATTCATGAGCGAGCTGATTAAGGAGAACATGCACATGAAGCTGTA
CATGGAGGGCACCGTGGACAACCATCACTTCAAGTGCACATCCGAGGGCGAAGGCAAGCCCTACGAGGGC
ACCCAGACCATGAGAATCAAGGTGGTCGAGGGCGGCCCTCTCCCCTTCGCCTTCGACATCCTGGCTACTA
GCTTCCTCTACGGCAGCAAGACCTTCATCAACCACACCCAGGGCATCCCCGACTTCTTCAAGCAGTCCTT
CCCTGAGGGCTTCACATGGGAGAGAGTCACCACATACGAAGACGGGGGCGTGCTGACCGCTACCCAGGAC
ACCAGCCTCCAGGACGGCTGCCTCATCTACAACGTCAAGATCAGAGGGGTGAACTTCACATCCAACGGCC
CTGTGATGCAGAAGAAAACACTCGGCTGGGAGGCCTTCACCGAGACTCTGTATCCTGCTGACGGCGGCCT
GGAAGGCAGAAACGACATGGCCCTGAAGCTCGTGGGCGGGAGCCATCTGATCGCAAACATCAAGACCACA
TATAGATCCAAGAAACCCGCTAAGAACCTCAAGATGCCTGGCGTCTACTATGTGGACTACAGACTGGAAA
GAATCAAGGAGGCCAACAACGAGACCTACGTCGAGCAGCACGAGGTGGCAGTGGCCAGATACTGCGACCT
CCCTAGCAAACTGGGGCACAAGCTTAATTAAACGCGTGATTCGTCAGTAGGGTTGTAAAGGTTTTTCTTT
TCCTGAGAAAACAACCTTTTGTTTTCTCAGGTTTTGCTTTTTGGCCTTTCCCTAGCTTTAAAAAAAAAAA
AGCAAAACTCACCGAGGCAGTTCCATAGGATGGCAAGATCCTGGTATTGGTCTGCGAGGATCCTTTCTTT
CTTTGAATTTCTACTAAGTGTAGATACTCGATTCAGTTAACAAGGGTAAATTTCTACTAAGTGTAGATAC
TCGATTCAGTTAACAAGGGTAAATTTCTACTAAGTGTAGATCGAGTTTTTTTTTGTTTCTCGAGTTGTTT
ATTGCAGCTTATAATGGTTACAAATAAAGCAATAGCATCACAAATTTCACAAATAAAGCATTTTTTTCAC
TGCATTCTAGTTGTGGTTTGTCCAAACTCATCAATGTATCTTATCATGTCTGGATCAACTGGATAACTCA
AGCTAACCGACTAGTCTAGTTAAAAAATTCGATATCAAGCTTATCGATCCAAACTGGATCTCTGCTGTCC
CTGTAATAAACCCGAAAATTTTGAATTTTTGTAATTTGTTTTTGTAATTCTTTAGTTTGTATGTCTGTTG
CTATTATGTCTACTATTCTTTCCCCTGCACTGTACCCCCCAATCCCCCCTTTTCTTTTAAAATTGTGGAT
GAATACTGCCATTTGGCGATACCGTCGAGATCCGTTCACTAATCGAATGGATCTGTCTCTGTCTCTCTCT
CCACCTTCTTCTTCTATTCCTTCGGGCCTGTCGGGTCCCCTCGGGGTTGGGAGGTGGGTCTGAAACGATA
ATGGTGAATATCCCTGCCTAACTCTATTCACTATAGAAAGTACAGCAAAAACTATTCTTAAACCTACCAA
GCCTCCTACTATCATTATGAATAATTTTATATACCACAGCCAATTTGTTATGTTAAACCAATTCCACAAA
CTTGCCCATTTATCTAATTCCAATAATTCTTGTTCATTCTTTTCTTGCTGGTTTTGCGATTCTTCAATTA
AGGAGTGTATTAAGCTTGTGTAATTGTTAATTTCTCTGTCCCACTCCATCCAGGTCGTGTGATTCCAAAT
CTGTTCCAGAGATTTATTACTCCAACTAGCATTCCAAGGCACAGCAGTGGTGCAAATGAGTTTTCCAGAG
CAACCCCAAATCCCCAGGAGCTGTTGATCCTTTAGGTATCTTTCCACAGCCAGGATTCTTGCCTGGAGCT
GCTTGATGCCCCAGACTGTGAGTTGCAACAGATGCTGTTGCGCCTCAATAGCCCTCAGCAAATTGTTCTG
CTGCTGCACTATACCAGACAATAATTGTCTGGCCTGTACCGTCAGCGTCATTGACGCTGCGCCCATAGTG
CTTCCTGCTGCTCCCAAGAACCCAAGGAACAAAGCTCCTATTCCCACTGCTCTTTTTTCTCTCTGCACCA
CTCTTCTCTTTGCCTTGGTGGGTGCTACTCCTAATGGTTCAATTTTTACTACTTTATATTTATATAATTC
ACTTCTCCAATTGTCCCTCATATCTCCTCCTCCAGGTCTGAAGATCAGCGGCCGGCCGCTTGCTGTGCGG
TGGTCTTACTTTTGTTTTGCTCTTCCTCTATCTTGTCTAAAGCTTCCTTGGTGTCTTTTATCTCTATCCT
TTGATGCACACAATAGAGGGTTGCTACTGTATTATATAATGATCTAAGTTCTTCTGATCCTGTCTGAAGG
GATGGTTGTAGCTGTCCCAGTATTTGTCTACAGCCTTCTGATGTTTCTAACAGGCCAGGATTAACTGCGA
ATCGTTCTAGCTCCCTGCTTGCCCATACTATATGTTTTAATTTATATTTTTTCTTTCCCCCTGGCCTTAA
CCGAATTTTTTCCCATCGCGATCTAATTCTCCCCCGCTTAATACTGACGCTCTCGCACCCATCTCTCTCC
TTCTAGCCTCCGCTAGTCAAAATTTTTGGCGTACTCACCAGTCGCCGCCCCTCGCCTCTTGCCGTGCGCG
CTTCAGCAAGCCGAGTCCTGCGTCGAGAGAGCTCCTCTGGTTTCCCTTTCGCTTTCAAGTCCCTGTTCGG
GCGCCACTGCTAGAGATTTTCCACACTGACTAAAAGGGTCTGAGGGATCTCTAGTTACCAGAGTCACACA
ACAGACGGGCACACACTACTTGAAGCACTCAAGGCAAGCTTTATTGAGGCTTAAGCAGTGGGTTCCCTAG
TTAGCCAGAGAGCTCCCAGGCTCAGATCTGGTCTAACCAGAGAGACCCAGTACAGGCAAAAAGCAGCTGC
TTATATGCAGGATCTGAGGGCTCGCCACTCCCCAGTCCCGCCCAGGCCACGCCTCCCTGGAAAGTCCCCA
GCGGAAAGTCCCTTGTAGCAAGCTCGATATCAGCAGTTCTTGAAGTACTCCGGATGCAGCTCTCGGGCCA
CGTGATGAAATGCTAGGCGGCTGTCAAACCTCCACTCTAACACTTCTCTCTCCGGGTCATCCATCCCATG
CAGGCTCACAGGGTGTAACAAGCTGGTGTTCTCTCCTTTATTGGCCTCTTCTACCTTATCTGGCTCAACT
GGTACTAGCTTGTAGCACCATCCAAAGGTCAGTGGATATCTGACCCCTGGCCCTGGTGTGTAGTTCTGCT
AATCAGGGAAGTAGCCTTGTGTGTGGTAGATCCACAGATCAAGGATATCTTGTCTTCTTTGGGAGTGAAT
TAGCCCTTCCAACTACTAAGTTTGTAGTACATATTTAACAAATACAATTTCTTTAAAATGAAAATAATTC
AGAGGAATCACAGGTTTAGAGTAAATGAAACCACAGGTAATTGGCAGTGGTAATAGGGTATGGGGTGGGA
AGTTTGGGATGATTTTGGTTAGCTTGAGTTATCCAGTTGATCCAGACATGATAAGATACATTGATGAGTT
TGGACAAACCACAACTAGAATGCAGTGAAAAAAATGCTTTATTTGTGAAATTTGTGATGCTATTGCTTTA
TTTGTAACCATTATAAGCTGCAATAAACAAGTTAACAACAACAATTGCATTCATTTTATGTTTCAGGTTC
AGGGGGAGGTGTGGGAGGTTTTTTAAAGCAAGTAAAACCTCTACAAATGTGGTATGGCTGATTATGATCT
CTAGTCAAGGCACTATACATCAAATATTCCTTATTAACCCCTTTACAAATTAAAAAGCTAAAGGTACACA
ATTTTTGAGCATAGTTATTAATAGCAGACACTCTATGCCTGTGTGGAGTAAGAAAAAACAGTATGTTATG
ATTATAACTGTTATGCCTACTTATAAAGGTTACAGAATATTTTTCCATAATTTTCTTGTATAGCAGTGCA
GCTTTTTCCTTTGTGGTGTAAATAGCAAAGCAAGCAAGAGTTCTATTACTAAACACAGCATGACTCAAAA
AACTTAGCAATTCTGAAGGAAAGTCCTTGGGGTCTTCTACCTTTCTCTTCTTTTTTGGAGGAGTAGAATG
TTGAGAGTCAGCAGTAGCCTCATCATCACTAGATGGCATTTCTTCTGAGCAAAACAGGTTTTCCTCATTA
AAGGCATTCCACCACTGCTCCCATTCATCAGTTCCATAGGTTGGAATCTAAAATACACAAACAATTAGAA
TCAGTAGTTTAACACATTATACACTTAAAAATTTTATATTTACCTTAGAGCTTTAAATCTCTGTAGGTAG
TTTGTCCAATTATGTCACACCACAGAAGTAAGGTTCCTTCACAAAGATCCGGGGCCCACTCATAAATCCA
GTTGCCGCCACGGTAGCCAATCACCGTATCGTATAAATCATCGTCGGTACGTTCGGCATCGCTCATCACA
ATACGTGCCTGGACGTCGAGGATTTCGCGTGGGTCAATGCCGCGCCAGATCCACATCAGACGGTTAATCA
TGCGATACCAGTGAGGGATGGTTTTACCATCAAGGGCCGACTGCACAGGCGGTTGTGCGCCGTGATTAAA
GCGGCGGACTAGCGTCGAGGTTTCAGGATGTTTAAAGCGGGGTTTGAACAGGGTTTCGCTCAGGTTTGCC
TGTGTCATGGATGCAGCCTCCAGAATACTTACTGGAAACTATTGTAACCCGCCTGAAGTTAAAAAGAACA
ACGCCCGG
Features (pLannotate 1.2.2; 36 found; start..end, strand, type, name):
     25..360     -  CDS            gpt (fragment): XGPT_ECOLI - Also known as gpp, gxu. Experimental evidence at protein level: Swiss-Prot protein existence level 1. Purine salvage pathway enzyme that catalyzes the transfer of the ribosyl-5-phosphate group from 5-phospho-alpha-D-ribose 1- diphosphate (PRPP) to the N9 position of the 6-oxopurines guanine and xanthine to form the corresponding ribonucleotides GMP (guanosine 5'- monophosphate) and XMP (xanthosine 5'-monophosphate), with the release of PPi. To a lesser extent, also acts on hypoxanthine (PubMed:9100006, PubMed:3886014). Does not ribophosphorylate adenine (PubMed:3886014). From Esch
    360..479     -  CDS            gpt (fragment): XGPT_ECOLI - Also known as gpp, gxu. Experimental evidence at protein level: Swiss-Prot protein existence level 1. Purine salvage pathway enzyme that catalyzes the transfer of the ribosyl-5-phosphate group from 5-phospho-alpha-D-ribose 1- diphosphate (PRPP) to the N9 position of the 6-oxopurines guanine and xanthine to form the corresponding ribonucleotides GMP (guanosine 5'- monophosphate) and XMP (xanthosine 5'-monophosphate), with the release of PPi. To a lesser extent, also acts on hypoxanthine (PubMed:9100006, PubMed:3886014). Does not ribophosphorylate adenine (PubMed:3886014). From Esch
    679..1008    -  promoter       SV40 promoter: SV40 enhancer and early promoter
   1015..1071    -  CDS            lacI (fragment): lac repressor; lacI; The lac repressor binds to the lac operator to inhibit transcription in E. coli. This inhibition can be relieved by adding lactose or isopropyl-β-D-thiogalactopyranoside (IPTG).
   1254..1842    -  rep_origin     ori: high-copy-number ColE1/pMB1/pBR322/pUC origin of replication
   2013..2873    -  CDS            AmpR: β-lactamase; bla; confers resistance to ampicillin, carbenicillin, and related antibiotics
   2874..2978    -  promoter       AmpR promoter: bla
   3073..3108    +  CDS            rop (fragment): Rop protein, which maintains plasmids at low copy number; rop
   3210..3258    +  misc_feature   bom (fragment): basis of mobility region from pBR322
   3259..3538    -  CDS            TcR (fragment): tetracycline efflux protein; tet; confers resistance to tetracycline
   3766..3784    +  promoter       SP6 promoter: promoter for bacteriophage SP6 RNA polymerase
   3809..4042    -  LTR            3' LTR (ΔU3): self-inactivating 3' long terminal repeat (LTR) from HIV-1
   4044..4115    -  CDS            nef (fragment): NEF_HV1Z2 - Experimental evidence at protein level: Swiss-Prot protein existence level 1. Extracellular Nef protein targets CD4(+) T-lymphocytes for apoptosis by interacting with CXCR4 surface receptors. From Human immunodeficiency virus type 1 group M subtype D (isolate Z2/CDC-Z34) (HIV-1).
   4126..4714    -  misc_feature   WPRE: woodchuck hepatitis virus posttranscriptional regulatory element
   4714..4732    -  misc_feature   MCS (fragment): pBluescript multiple cloning site
   4878..5495    -  CDS            tetR: TETR2_ECOLX - Experimental evidence at protein level: Swiss-Prot protein existence level 1. TetR is the repressor of the tetracycline resistance element; its N-terminal region forms a helix-turn-helix structure and binds DNA. Binding of tetracycline to TetR reduces the repressor affinity for the tetracycline resistance gene (tetA) promoter operator sites. From Escherichia coli.
   5571..6593    -  CDS            hph: KHYB_ECOLX - Experimental evidence at protein level: Swiss-Prot protein existence level 1. The aminoglycoside phosphotransferases achieve inactivation of their antibiotic substrates by phosphorylation. Only phosphorylates hygromycin and closely related compounds such as demethyl analogs and destomycin. From Escherichia coli.
   6604..6815    -  promoter       EF-1α core promoter: core promoter for human elongation factor EF-1α
   7012..7049    +  promoter       minimal CMV promoter: human cytomegalovirus (CMV) immediate early promoter
   7100..7798    +  CDS            TagBFP: TagBFP is a basic (constitutively fluorescent) blue fluorescent protein published in 2008, derived from Entacmaea quadricolor. It is reported to be a very rapidly-maturing monomer with very low acid sensitivity.
   7914..7967    -  CDS            KanR (fragment): aminoglycoside phosphotransferase; aph(3')-Ia; confers resistance to kanamycin
   8115..8246    +  polyA_signal   SV40 poly(A) signal: SV40 polyadenylation signal
   8286..8308    +  misc_feature   MCS (fragment): pBluescript multiple cloning site
   8345..8462    -  misc_feature   cPPT/CTS: central polypurine tract and central termination sequence of HIV-1
   8499..8599    -  CDS            Rev (fragment): human immunodeficiency virus 1 (HIV-1) Rev protein; rev; enhances nuclear export of unspliced and incompletely spliced viral mRNAs
   8976..9209    -  misc_feature   RRE: The Rev response element (RRE) of HIV-1 allows for Rev-dependent mRNA export from the nucleus to the cytoplasm.
   9384..9722    -  CDS            HIV-1 gag (fragment): gag protein from human immunodeficiency virus 1; gag
   9706..9831    -  misc_feature   HIV-1 Ψ: packaging signal of human immunodeficiency virus type 1
   9878..10135   -  LTR            5' LTR (truncated): truncated 5' long terminal repeat (LTR) from HIV-1
  10183..10512   -  CDS            nef (fragment): NEF_HV1BR - Experimental evidence at protein level: Swiss-Prot protein existence level 1. Extracellular Nef protein targets CD4(+) T-lymphocytes for apoptosis by interacting with CXCR4 surface receptors (PubMed:14990729). From Human immunodeficiency virus type 1 group M subtype B (isolate BRU/LAI) (HIV-1).
  10679..10813   -  polyA_signal   SV40 poly(A) signal: SV40 polyadenylation signal
  10836..10919   -  CDS            large T antigen (fragment): large T antigen from SV40 (simian virus 40)
  11238..11258   -  CDS            SV40 NLS: nuclear localization signal of SV40 (simian virus 40) large T antigen
  11388..11453   -  intron         small t intron: SV40 (simian virus 40) small t antigen intron
  11455..11529   -  CDS            small t antigen (fragment): SV40 (simian virus 40) small t antigen
  11533..11838   -  CDS            frsA (fragment): FRSA_ECOLI - Also known as yafA. Experimental evidence at protein level: Swiss-Prot protein existence level 1. Catalyzes the hydrolysis of esters (PubMed:15808744). Displays esterase activity toward pNP-butyrate (PubMed:15808744). May stimulate mixed-acid fermentation by acting as a fermentation/respiration switch that down-regulates respiration and up- regulates fermentation rates (PubMed:15169777). From Escherichia coli (strain K12).
