[The description below was written by a language model from this plasmid's Addgene catalogue record and pLannotate feature annotations shown in this document.]
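Description:
pSLQ11434 is a lentiviral CRISPR construct built on the pHR backbone, a self-inactivating HIV-1 transfer vector. The viral portion runs from a truncated 5' LTR through the Ψ packaging signal, a gag fragment, the RRE and the cPPT/CTS to a ΔU3 3' LTR, so the region between the LTRs can be packaged and integrated into mammalian cells. In bacteria the plasmid is maintained by a high-copy ColE1/pUC-type origin and selected with ampicillin (AmpR). The feature table also picks up pHR backbone remnants outside the LTRs: an SV40 promoter with gpt fragments, SV40 small t/large T pieces with a poly(A) signal, and fragments of lacI, rop and TcR.

Two cassettes lie between the LTRs. In the same orientation as the viral genome, an EF-1α core (EFS) promoter drives the hygromycin phosphotransferase gene, which the construct name says is joined through T2A to rtTA (annotated here through its tetR portion). WPRE follows to enhance expression. This gives constitutive hygromycin selection and the Tet-On transactivator in transduced cells. The second cassette sits in the reverse orientation, the "R" in the name, so its own SV40 poly(A) signal does not truncate the viral genomic RNA. According to the name, hypoxia response elements (HRE; not annotated in the table) upstream of a minimal CMV promoter drive TagBFP, followed by a Triplex element and two copies of a Cas12a guide, crGFP*. The Triplex and guide array are also not annotated. A triplex element is generally used to stabilise the upstream coding transcript after Cas12a cuts the crRNAs out of a Pol II RNA.

BFP and guide production should therefore depend on the HRE-sensed signal. This fits the associated work on recording biological signals with Cas12a base editors. The record does not define the guide's target beyond its name.
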