Addgene plasmid #183625: pSLQ11434
Purpose: pHR-R(HRE-minCMV-BFP-Triplex-2X crGFP*ABE3-SV40pA)-EFS-Hygro-T2A-rtTA-WPRE
Depositing lab: Stanley Qi. Depositing organization: Stanford University. Publication: Scalable biological signal recording in mammalian cells using Cas12a base editors. Kempton HR, Love KS, Guo LY, Qi LS. Nat Chem Biol. 2022 May 30. pii: 10.1038/s41589-022-01034-2. doi: 10.1038/s41589-022-01034-2. PubMed 35637351.
Backbone
  Vector backbone: pHR
  Vector type: Lentiviral, CRISPR
  Selectable markers: Hygromycin
Growth in bacteria
  Bacterial resistance: Ampicillin, 100 μg/mL
  Growth temperature: 37°C
  Growth strain: NEB Stable
  Copy number: Unknown
Gene/Insert
  Gene/Insert name: Cas12 Guide (crGFP*)
Terms and licenses: Academic/Nonprofit Terms; Industry Terms: Not Available to Industry
How to cite: pSLQ11434 was a gift from Stanley Qi (Addgene plasmid # 183625 ; http://n2t.net/addgene:183625 ; RRID:Addgene_183625)
